Addgene plasmid #217046: pMV-Tc1-8B_DR
Purpose: Donor plasmid of Tc1-8B_DR Transposon
Depositing lab: Haoyi Wang. Depositing organization: Institute of Zoology, Chinese Academy of Sciences. Publication: Heterologous survey of 130 DNA transposons in human cells highlights their functional divergence and expands the genome engineering toolbox. Zhang T, Tan S, Tang N, Li Y, Zhang C, Sun J, Guo Y, Gao H, Cai Y, Sun W, Wang C, Fu L, Ma H, Wu Y, Hu X, Zhang X, Gee P, Yan W, Zhao Y, Chen Q, Guo B, Wang H, Zhang YE. Cell. 2024 Jul 11;187(14):3741-3760.e30. doi: 10.1016/j.cell.2024.05.007. Epub 2024 Jun 5. PubMed 38843831.
Backbone
  Vector backbone: pMV
  Vector type: Mammalian Expression
Growth in bacteria
  Bacterial resistance: Ampicillin, 100 μg/mL
  Growth temperature: 37°C
  Growth strain: DH5alpha
  Copy number: High Copy
Gene/Insert
  Gene/Insert name: TIRs of Tc1-8B_DR transposon (alt name: Tc1-8B_DR)
  Species: Synthetic
  Cloning method: Restriction Enzyme; 5′ cloning site Unknown (unknown if destroyed); 3′ cloning site Unknown (unknown if destroyed)
Terms and licenses: Academic/Nonprofit Terms; Industry Terms: Not Available to Industry
How to cite: pMV-Tc1-8B_DR was a gift from Haoyi Wang (Addgene plasmid # 217046 ; http://n2t.net/addgene:217046 ; RRID:Addgene_217046)
