[The description below was written by a language model from this plasmid's Addgene catalogue record and pLannotate feature annotations shown in this document.]
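Description:
pMV-Tc1-8B_DR is a transposon donor plasmid built on the pMV backbone and catalogued as a mammalian expression vector. It carries the terminal inverted repeats (TIRs) of the Tc1-8B_DR DNA transposon as a synthetic insert. In E. coli it is maintained as a high-copy plasmid through a ColE1/pUC-type origin and selected with ampicillin. The β-lactamase gene is annotated as being driven by a cat promoter. Short phage T7 and T3 early terminators and a tonB terminator flank the bacterial modules, presumably insulating them from read-through transcription. The automated annotation also reports a small lacZα remnant, a short RSF origin fragment and a rop-like segment after AmpR; these look like backbone remnants rather than functional parts.

The annotated cargo is a single mammalian cassette. A mouse PGK promoter drives a puromycin N-acetyltransferase coding sequence followed by EGFP, and the unit ends in a bovine growth hormone polyadenylation signal. The short gap between the two reading frames suggests a linker or self-cleaving peptide that would couple them in one transcript, but the record does not annotate this element. The TIRs themselves are not picked up by the feature table. They most likely lie in the unannotated stretches on either side of the cassette, which is the arrangement a donor design requires, although their exact positions are not recorded.

No transposase is encoded on this plasmid, so mobilisation would depend on the matching Tc1-8B_DR transposase being supplied in trans, for example from a separate helper construct. Excision of the TIR-flanked cassette and its integration into the host genome can then be scored by puromycin resistance or stable EGFP fluorescence. The construct comes from a large survey of DNA transposon activity in human cells aimed at finding new genome engineering tools.
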