Features (pLannotate 1.2.2; 13 found; start..end, strand, type, name):
     12..39      +  terminator     T7Te terminator: phage T7 early transcription terminator
     51..638     -  rep_origin     ori: high-copy-number ColE1/pMB1/pBR322/pUC origin of replication
    660..689     -  terminator     T3Te terminator: phage T3 early transcription terminator
    748..768     -  CDS            lacZα (fragment): LacZα fragment of β-galactosidase; lacZ fragment
   1205..1704    +  promoter       PGK promoter: mouse phosphoglycerate kinase 1 promoter
   1729..2323    +  CDS            PuroR (fragment): puromycin N-acetyltransferase; pac from Streptomyces alboniger; confers resistance to puromycin
   2387..3106    +  CDS            EGFP: the original enhanced GFP (Yang et al., 1996) mammalian codon-optimized
   3134..3358    +  polyA_signal   bGH poly(A) signal: bovine growth hormone polyadenylation signal
   3644..3681    -  rep_origin     RSF ori (fragment): Plasmids containing the RSF 1030 origin of replication can be propagated in E. coli cells that contain additional plasmids with compatible origins.
   3720..3751    +  terminator     tonB terminator: bidirectional E. coli tonB-P14 transcription terminator
   3752..3854    +  promoter       cat promoter: promoter of the E. coli cat gene encoding chloramphenicol acetyltransferase
   3855..4715    +  CDS            AmpR: β-lactamase; bla; confers resistance to ampicillin, carbenicillin, and related antibiotics
   4716..4907    +  CDS            rop: Rop protein, which maintains plasmids at low copy number; rop
>Addgene plasmid #217046 | pMV-Tc1-8B_DR | addgene full sequence | sequence record 442198 | Addgene NGS Result
TGTAATCACCTGGCTCACCTTCGGGTGGGCCTTTCTGCGTTGCTGGCGTTTTTCCATAGGCTCCGCCCCC
CTGACGAGCATCACAAAAATCGATGCTCAAGTCAGAGGTGGCGAAACCCGACAGGACTATAAAGATACCA
GGCGTTTCCCCCTGGAAGCTCCCTCGTGCGCTCTCCTGTTCCGACCCTGCCGCTTACCGGATACCTGTCC
GCCTTTCTCCCTTCGGGAAGCGTGGCGCTTTCTCATAGCTCACGCTGTAGGTATCTCAGTTCGGTGTAGG
TCGTTCGCTCCAAGCTGGGCTGTGTGCACGAACCCCCCGTTCAGCCCGACCGCTGCGCCTTATCCGGTAA
CTATCGTCTTGAGTCCAACCCGGTAAGACACGACTTATCGCCACTGGCAGCAGCCACTGGTAACAGGATT
AGCAGAGCGAGGTATGTAGGCGGTGCTACAGAGTTCTTGAAGTGGTGGCCTAACTACGGCTACACTAGAA
GAACAGTATTTGGTATCTGCGCTCTGCTGAAGCCAGTTACCTCGGAAAAAGAGTTGGTAGCTCTTGATCC
GGCAAACAAACCACCGCTGGTAGCGGTGGTTTTTTTGTTTGCAAGCAGCAGATTACGCGCAGAAAAAAAG
GATCTCAAGAAGATCCTTTGATTTTCTACCGAAGAAAGGCCCACCCGTGAAGGTGAGCCAGTGAGTTGAT
TGCAGTCCAGTTACGCTGGAGTCAATAGGCGTATCACGAGGCCCTTTCGTTGTAAAACGACGGCCAGTCG
AACCACGCAATGCGTCTCGATCCGCAGTGTCTTGCGTCTCTCATATGTACAGCGGGGAAAATAAGTATTT
GACACATCAGCATTTTTATCAGTAAGGGGATTTCTAAGTGGGCTACTGACACAAAATTCCTACCAGATGT
AGCCATCAAGCCAAATATTGAATTCATACAAAGAAATCAGAACATTTAAGTATACAAGTTGAGTCATAAT
AAATAAAGTGAAATGACACAGGGAATAAGTATTGAACACATGAAGATAACAAGGTGCAAAATGGCATAGA
AAGTCAGGAGATCTGTCAGTATTGAGAGAAAAACCCTGCTCCCTATCAGTACTAATTGATATCAGCTGCT
TTAGTCCTAATTGATGGCCTATAAAGGCTTCTCATTACTCAGGAGGCACACAGGAAAGACTTCACCGGTG
CTAGCAATTCTACCGGGTAGGGGAGGCGCTTTTCCCAAGGCAGTCTGGAGCATGCGCTTTAGCAGCCCCG
CTGGGCACTTGGCGCTACACAAGTGGCCTCTGGCCTCGCACACATTCCACATCCACCGGTAGGCGCCAAC
CGGCTCCGTTCTTTGGTGGCCCCTTCGCGCCACCTTCTACTCCTCCCCTAGTCAGGAAGTTCCCCCCCGC
CCCGCAGCTCGCGTCGTGCAGGACGTGACAAATGGAAGTAGCACGTCTCACTAGTCTCGTGCAGATGGAC
AGCACCGCTGAGCAATGGAAGCGGGTAGGCCTTTGGGGCAGCGGCCAATAGCAGCTTTGCTCCTTCGCTT
TCTGGGCTCAGAGGCTGGGAAGGGGTGGGTCCGGGGGCGGGCTCAGGGGCGGGCTCAGGGGCGGGGCGGG
CGCCCGAAGGTCCTCCGGAGGCCCGGCATTCTGCACGCTTCAAAAGCGCACGTCTGCCGCGCTGTTCTCC
TCTTCCTCATCTCCGGGCCTTTCGACCTGCAGCCAACGCCACCATGGGGACCGAGTACAAGCCCACGGTG
CGCCTCGCCACCCGCGACGACGTCCCCCGGGCCGTACGCACCCTCGCCGCCGCGTTCGCCGACTACCCCG
CCACGCGCCACACCGTCGACCCGGACCGCCACATCGAGCGGGTCACCGAGCTGCAAGAACTCTTCCTCAC
GCGCGTCGGGCTCGACATCGGCAAGGTGTGGGTCGCGGACGACGGCGCCGCGGTGGCGGTCTGGACCACG
CCGGAGAGCGTCGAAGCGGGGGCGGTGTTCGCCGAGATCGGCCCGCGCATGGCCGAGTTGAGCGGTTCCC
GGCTGGCCGCGCAGCAACAGATGGAAGGCCTCCTGGCGCCGCACCGGCCCAAGGAGCCCGCGTGGTTCCT
GGCCACCGTCGGCGTCTCGCCCGACCACCAGGGCAAGGGTCTGGGCAGCGCCGTCGTGCTCCCCGGAGTG
GAGGCGGCCGAGCGCGCCGGGGTGCCCGCCTTCCTGGAGACCTCCGCGCCCCGCAACCTCCCCTTCTACG
AGCGGCTCGGCTTCACCGTCACCGCCGACGTCGAGGTGCCCGAAGGACCGCGCACCTGGTGCATGACCCG
CAAGCCCGGTGCCATCGATGCCACTAACTTCTCCCTGTTGAAACAAGCAGGGGATGTCGAAGAGAATCCC
GGGCCAATGGTGAGCAAGGGCGAGGAGCTGTTCACCGGGGTGGTGCCCATCCTGGTCGAGCTGGACGGCG
ACGTAAACGGCCACAAGTTCAGCGTGTCCGGCGAGGGCGAGGGCGATGCCACCTACGGCAAGCTGACCCT
GAAGTTCATCTGCACCACCGGCAAGCTGCCCGTGCCCTGGCCCACCCTCGTGACCACCCTGACCTACGGC
GTGCAGTGCTTCAGCCGCTACCCCGACCACATGAAGCAGCACGACTTCTTCAAGTCCGCCATGCCCGAAG
GCTACGTCCAGGAGCGCACCATCTTCTTCAAGGACGACGGCAACTACAAGACCCGCGCCGAGGTGAAGTT
CGAGGGCGACACCCTGGTGAACCGCATCGAGCTGAAGGGCATCGACTTCAAGGAGGACGGCAACATCCTG
GGGCACAAGCTGGAGTACAACTACAACAGCCACAACGTCTATATCATGGCCGACAAGCAGAAGAACGGCA
TCAAGGTGAACTTCAAGATCCGCCACAACATCGAGGACGGCAGCGTGCAGCTCGCCGACCACTACCAGCA
GAACACCCCCATCGGCGACGGCCCCGTGCTGCTGCCCGACAACCACTACCTGAGCACCCAGTCCGCCCTG
AGCAAAGACCCCAACGAGAAGCGCGATCACATGGTCCTGCTGGAGTTCGTGACCGCCGCCGGGATCACTC
TCGGCATGGACGAGCTGTACAAGTAATTAATTAAGCTCGCTGATCAGCCTCGACTGTGCCTTCTAGTTGC
CAGCCATCTGTTGTTTGCCCCTCCCCCGTGCCTTCCTTGACCCTGGAAGGTGCCACTCCCACTGTCCTTT
CCTAATAAAATGAGGAAATTGCATCGCATTGTCTGAGTAGGTGTCATTCTATTCTGGGGGGTGGGGTGGG
GCAGGACAGCAAGGGGGAGGATTGGGAAGACAATAGCAGGCATGCTGGGGATGCGGTGGGCTCTATGGCT
TCTGAGGCGCGCCCTCGAGGTAAAGTGTGTTCAATACTTATTCCCTGTGTCATTTCACTTTATTTATTAT
GACTCAACTTGTATACTTAAATGTTCTGATTTCTTTGTATGAATTCAATATTTGGCTTGATGGCTACATC
TGGTAGGAATTTTGTGTCAGTAGCCCACTTAGAAATCCCCTTACTGATAAAAATGCTGATGTGTCAAATA
CTTATTTTCCCCGCTGTAGGGCCCAGAGACGGAGTCACTGCCAACCGAGACGGTCATAGCTGTTTCCTGT
GTGCCGCTTCCTCGCTCACTGACTCGCTGCGCTCGGTCGTTACTGACCATTTAAATCATACCTGACCTCC
ATAGCAGAAAGTCAAAAGCCTCCGACCGGAGGCTTTTGACTTGATCGGCACGTAAGAGGTTCCAACTTTC
ACCATAATGAAATAAGATCACTACCGGGCGTATTTTTTGAGTTATCGAGATTTTCAGGAGCTAAGGAAGC
TAAAATGAGTATTCAACATTTCCGTGTCGCCCTTATTCCCTTTTTTGCGGCATTTTGCCTTCCTGTTTTT
GCTCACCCAGAAACGCTGGTGAAAGTAAAAGATGCTGAAGATCAGTTGGGTGCACGAGTGGGTTACATCG
AACTGGATCTCAACAGCGGTAAGATCCTTGAGAGTTTACGCCCCGAAGAACGTTTTCCAATGATGAGCAC
TTTTAAAGTTCTGCTATGTGGCGCGGTATTATCCCGTATTGACGCCGGGCAAGAGCAACTCGGTCGCCGC
ATACACTATTCTCAGAATGACTTGGTTGAGTACTCACCAGTCACAGAAAAGCATCTCACGGATGGCATGA
CAGTAAGAGAATTATGCAGTGCTGCCATAACCATGAGTGATAACACTGCGGCCAACTTACTTCTGGCAAC
GATCGGAGGACCGAAGGAGCTAACCGCTTTTTTGCACAACATGGGGGATCATGTAACTCGCCTTGATCGT
TGGGAACCGGAGCTGAATGAAGCCATACCAAACGACGAGCGTGACACCACGATGCCTGTAGCAATGGCAA
CAACGTTGCGCAAACTATTAACTGGCGAACTACTTACTCTAGCTTCCCGGCAACAATTAATAGACTGGAT
GGAGGCGGATAAAGTTGCAGGATCACTTCTGCGCTCGGCCCTCCCGGCTGGCTGGTTTATTGCTGATAAA
TCTGGAGCCGGTGAGCGTGGGTCCCGCGGTATCATTGCAGAACTGGGGCCAGATGGTAAGCCCTCCCGCA
TCGTAGTTATCTACACGACGGGGAGTCAGGCAACTATGGATGAACGAAATAGACAGATCGCTGAGATAGG
TGCCTCACTGATTAAGCATTGGTAAGTGACCAAACAGGAAAAAACCGCCCTTAACATGGCCCGCTTTATC
AGAAGCCAGACATTAACGCTTCTGGAGAAACTCAACGAGCTGGACGCGGATGAACAGGCAGACATCTGTG
AATCGCTTCACGACCACGCTGATGAGCTTTACCGCAGCTGCCTCGCGCGTTTCGGTGATGACGGTGAAAA
CCTCTGATGAGGGCCCAAA
